>Addgene plasmid #30986 | pNG2 | depositor full sequence | sequence record 14248 | Author sequence
CTGCATTAATGAATCGGCCAACGCGCGGGGAGAGGCGGTTTGCGTATTGGGCGCTCTTCCGCTTCCTCGC
TCACTGACTCGCTGCGCTCGGTCGTTCGGCTGCGGCGAGCGGTATCAGCTCACTCAAAGGCGGTAATACG
GTTATCCACAGAATCAGGGGATAACGCAGGAAAGAACATGAATTAATTCTCATGTTTGACAGCTTATCAT
CGATTAGCTTTAATGCGGTAGTTTATCACAGTTAAATTGCTAACGCAGTCAGGCACCGTGTATGAAATCT
AACAATGCGCTCATCGTCATCCTCGGCACCGTCACCCTGGATGCTGTAGGCATAGGCTTGGTTATGCCGG
TACTGCCGGGCCTCTTGCGGGATATCGTCCATTCCGACAGCATCGCCAGTCACTATGGCGTGCTGCTAGC
GCTATATGCGTTGATGCAATTTCTATGCGCACCCGTTCTCGGAGCACTGTCCGACCGCTTTGGCCGCCGC
CCAGTCCTGCTCGCTTCGCTACTTGGAGCCACTATCGACTACGCGATCATGGCGACCACACCCGTCCTGT
GGATTCTCTACGCCGGACGCATCGTGGCCGGCATCACCGGCGCCACAGGTGCGGTTGCTGGCGCCTATAT
CGCCGACATCACCGATGGGGAAGATCGGGCTCGCCACTTCGGGCTCATGAGCGCTTGTTTCGGCGTGGGT
ATGGTGGCAGGCCCCGTGGCCGGGGGACTGTTGGGCGCCATCTCCTTACATGCACCATTCCTTGCGGCGG
CGGTGCTCAACGGCCTCAACCTACTACTGGGCTGCTTCCTAATGCAGGAGTCGCATAAGGGAGAGCGCCG
ACCCATGCCCTTGAGAGCCTTCAACCCAGTCAGCTCCTTCCGGTGGGCGCGGGGCATGACTATCGTCGCC
GCACTTATGACTGTCTTCTTTATCATGCAACTCGTAGGACAGGTGCCGGCAGCGCTCTGGGTCATTTTCG
GCGAGGACCGCTTTCGCTGGAGCGCGACGATGATCGGCCTGTCGCTTGCGGTATTCGGAATCTTGCACGC
CCTCGCTCAAGCCTTCGTCACTGGTCCCGCCACCAAACGTTTCGGCGAGAAGCAGGCCATTATCGCCGGC
ATGGCGGCCGACGCGCTGGGCTACGTCTTGCTGGCGTTCGCGACGCGAGGCTGGATGGCCTTCCCCATTA
TGATTCTTCTCGCTTCCGGCGGCATCGGGATGCCCGCGTTGCAGGCCATGCTGTCCAGGCAGGTAGATGA
CGACCATCAGGGACAGCTTCAAGGATCGCTCGCGGCTCTTACCAGCCTAACTTCGATCATTGGACCGCTG
ATCGTCACGGCGATTTATGCCGCCTCGGCGAGCACATGGAACGGGTTGGCATGGATTGTAGGCGCCGCCC
TATACCTTGTCTGCCTCCCCGCGTTGCGTCGCGGTGCATGGAGCCGGGCCACCTCGACCTGAATGGAAGC
CGGCGGCACCTCGCTAACGGATTCACCACTCCAAGAATTGGAGCCAATCAATTCTTGCGGAGAACTGTGA
ATGCGCAAACCAACCCTTGATCGGGGAAGAACAGTATGTCGAGCTATTTTTTGACTTACTGGGGATCAAG
CCTGATTGGGAGAAAATAAAATATCCCCTATAGTGAGTCGTATTACATGGTCATAGCTGTTTCCTGGCAG
CTCTGGCCCGTGTCTCAAAATCTCTGATGTTACATTGCACAAGATAAAAATATATCATCATGCCTCCTCT
AGAGGTCTCCCATGGCCTGACCCCGGACCAAGTGGTGGCTATCGCCAGCAACGGTGGCGGCAAGCAAGCG
CTCGAAACGGTGCAGCGGCTGTTGCCGGTGCTGTGCCAGGACCGAGACCCTCGAGCCACCCATGACCAAA
ATCCCTTAACGTGAGTTACGCGTCGTTCCACTGAGCGTCAGACCCCGTAGAAAAGATCAAAGGATCTTCT
TGAGATCCTTTTTTTCTGCGCGTAATCTGCTGCTTGCAAACAAAAAAACCACCGCTACCAGCGGTGGTTT
GTTTGCCGGATCAAGAGCTACCAACTCTTTTTCCGAAGGTAACTGGCTTCAGCAGAGCGCAGATACCAAA
TACTGTTCTTCTAGTGTAGCCGTAGTTAGGCCACCACTTCAAGAACTCTGTAGCACCGCCTACATACCTC
GCTCTGCTAATCCTGTTACCAGTGGCTGCTGCCAGTGGCGATAAGTCGTGTCTTACCGGGTTGGACTCAA
GACGATAGTTACCGGATAAGGCGCAGCGGTCGGGCTGAACGGGGGGTTCGTGCACACAGCCCAGCTTGGA
GCGAACGACCTACACCGAACTGAGATACCTACAGCGTGAGCTATGAGAAAGCGCCACGCTTCCCGAAGGG
AGAAAGGCGGACAGGTATCCGGTAAGCGGCAGGGTCGGAACAGGAGAGCGCACGAGGGAGCTTCCAGGGG
GAAACGCCTGGTATCTTTATAGTCCTGTCGGGTTTCGCCACCTCTGACTTGAGCGTCGATTTTTGTGATG
CTCGTCAGGGGGGCGGAGCCTATGGAAAAACGCCAGCAACGCGGCCTTTTTACGGTTCCTGGCCTTTTGC
TGGCCTTTTGCTCACATGTTCTTTCCTGCGTTATCCCCTGATTCTGTGGATAACCGTATTACCGCCTTTG
AGTGAGCTGATACCGCTCGCCGCAGCCGAACGACCGAGCGCAGCGAGTCAGTGAGCGAGGAAGCGGAAGA
GCGCCCAATACGCAAACCGCCTCTCCCCGCGCGTTGGCCGATTCATTAATGCAGCTGGCACGACAGGTTT
CCCGACTGGAAAGCGGGCAGTGAGCGCAACGCAATTAATACGCGTACCGCTAGCCAGGAAGAGTTTGTAG
AAACGCAAAAAGGCCATCCGTCAGGATGGCCTTCTGCTTAGTTTGATGCCTGGCAGTTTATGGCGGGCGT
CCTGCCCGCCACCCTCCGGGCCGTTGCTTCACAACGTTCAAATCCGCTCCCGGCGGATTTGTCCTACTCA
GGAGAGCGTTCACCGACAAACAACAGATAAAACGAAAGGCCCAGTCTTCCGACTGAGCCTTTCGTTTTAT
TTGATGCCTGGCAGTTCCCTACTCTCGCGTT
Features (pLannotate 1.2.2; 10 found; start..end, strand, type, name):
      1..54      -  CDS            lacI (fragment): lac repressor; lacI; The lac repressor binds to the lac operator to inhibit transcription in E. coli. This inhibition can be relieved by adding lactose or isopropyl-β-D-thiogalactopyranoside (IPTG).
     56..180     -  rep_origin     RSF ori (fragment): Plasmids containing the RSF 1030 origin of replication can be propagated in E. coli cells that contain additional plasmids with compatible origins.
    196..224     +  promoter       tet promoter: E. coli promoter for tetracycline efflux protein gene
    272..1462    +  CDS            TcR: tetracycline efflux protein; tet; confers resistance to tetracycline
   1560..1634    +  CDS            KanR (fragment): aminoglycoside phosphotransferase; aphA-3; confers resistance to kanamycin
   1637..1655    -  promoter       T7 promoter: promoter for bacteriophage T7 RNA polymerase
   1960..2548    +  rep_origin     ori: high-copy-number ColE1/pMB1/pBR322/pUC origin of replication
   2731..2823    +  CDS            lacI (fragment): lac repressor; lacI; The lac repressor binds to the lac operator to inhibit transcription in E. coli. This inhibition can be relieved by adding lactose or isopropyl-β-D-thiogalactopyranoside (IPTG).
   2878..2905    -  terminator     rrnB T2 terminator: transcription terminator T2 from the E. coli rrnB gene
   3037..3080    +  terminator     rrnB T1 terminator: Escherichia coli rrnB; transcription terminator T1 from the E. coli rrnB gene
