[The description below was written by a language model from this plasmid's Addgene catalogue record and pLannotate feature annotations shown in this document.]
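Description:
pNG2 is a small bacterial module plasmid from a Golden Gate TALEN and TAL effector assembly toolkit. It is built on the pTC14 backbone (about 3.0 kb), and the full deposited sequence is about 3.1 kb. It replicates in E. coli from a high-copy ColE1/pUC-type origin and is selected with tetracycline, through a tetracycline efflux gene (TcR) driven by its native tet promoter. The feature table also picks up short fragments of lacI, an RSF origin and a kanamycin resistance gene, along with a T7 promoter and the rrnB T1 and T2 terminators. The fragments appear to be remnants of the backbone's construction rather than working elements. The record does not assign a role to the T7 promoter or the terminators.

The payload is a 116 bp insert named "repeat NG2", derived from Xanthomonas oryzae and cloned between XbaI and XhoI sites that both remain intact. It is too short to have been annotated by the automated feature caller, so it does not appear in the table. The name indicates a single TAL effector repeat carrying the NG repeat-variable diresidue, which in the TAL effector code is associated with recognition of thymine. The "2" most likely marks its intended position in an ordered repeat array, although the record does not say this explicitly. The insert has no expression function of its own in this plasmid. As described in the associated publication's title, modules of this kind are sequence-verified building blocks that are combined with other repeat modules to assemble custom repeat arrays for TALENs and other TAL effector-based DNA-targeting proteins.
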