Addgene plasmid #30986: pNG2
Depositing lab: Adam Bogdanove & Daniel Voytas. Depositing organization: University of Minnesota. Publication: Efficient design and assembly of custom TALEN and other TAL effector-based constructs for DNA targeting. Cermak T, Doyle EL, Christian M, Wang L, Zhang Y, Schmidt C, Baller JA, Somia NV, Bogdanove AJ, Voytas DF. Nucleic Acids Res. 2011 Jul;39(12):e82. doi: 10.1093/nar/gkr218 PubMed 21493687.
Backbone
  Vector backbone: pTC14
  Backbone size w/o insert (bp): 2989
Growth in bacteria
  Bacterial resistance: Tetracycline, 10 μg/mL
  Growth temperature: 37°C
  Growth strain: DH5alpha
  Growth instructions: DH10B/LB+antibiotics
  Copy number: High Copy
Gene/Insert
  Gene/Insert name: repeat NG2
  Species: Xanthamonas oryzae
  Insert size (bp): 116
  Cloning method: Restriction Enzyme; 5′ cloning site XbaI (not destroyed); 3′ cloning site XhoI (not destroyed)
  Sequencing primers: 5′ pTC14_F2 (caagcctgattgggagaaaa)
Terms and licenses: Academic/Nonprofit Terms; Industry Terms: Not Available to Industry
How to cite: pNG2 was a gift from Adam Bogdanove & Daniel Voytas (Addgene plasmid # 30986 ; http://n2t.net/addgene:30986 ; RRID:Addgene_30986)
