>Addgene plasmid #30986 | pNG2 | addgene partial sequence | sequence record 35598 | 30986 with pTC14_F2 (caagcctgattgggagaaaa)
TTACATGGTCATAGCTGTTTCCTGGCAGCTCTGGCCCGTGTCTCAAAATCTCTGATGTTACATTGCACAA
GATAAAAATATATCATCATGCCTCCTCTAGAGGTCTCCCATGGCCTGACCCCGGACCAAGTGGTGGCTAT
CGCCAGCAACGGTGGCGGCAAGCAAGCGCTCGAAACGGTGCAGCGGCTGTTGCCGGTGCTGTGCCAGGAC
CGAGACCCTCGAGCCACCCATGACCAAAATCCCTTAACGTGAGTTACGCGTCGTTCCACTGAGCGTCAGA
CCCCGTAGAAAAGATCAAAGGATCTTCTTGAGATCCTTTTTTTCTGCGCGTAATCTGCTGCTTGCAAACA
AAAAAACCACCGCTACCAGCGGTGGTTTGTTTGCCGGATCAAGAGCTACCAACTCTTTTTCCGAAGGTAA
CTGGCTTCAGCAGAGCGCAGATACCAAATACTGTTCTTCTAGTGTAGCCGTAGTTAGGCCACCACTTCAA
GAACTCTGTAGCACCGCCTACATACCTCGCTCTGCTAATCCTGTTACCAGTGGCTGCTGCCAGTGGCGAT
AAGTCGTGTCTTACCGGGTTGGACTCAAGACGATAGTTACCGGATAAGGCGCAGCGGTCGGGCTGAACGG
GGGGTTCGTGCACACAGCCCAGCTTGGAGCGAACGACCTACACCGAACTGAGATACCTACAGCGTGAGCT
ATGAGAAAGCGCCACGCTTCCCGAAGGGAGAAAGGCGGACAGGTATCCGGTAAGCGGCAGGGTCGGAACA
GGAGAGCGCACGAGGGAGCTTCCAGGGGGAAACGCCTGGTATCTTTATAGTCCTGTCGGGTTTCGCCACC
TCTGACTTGAGCGTCGATTTTTGTGATGCTCGTC
